>Addgene plasmid #129981 | pRDAX-441 N-Tag Venus210[2] L20 FKBP mCherry | addgene full sequence | sequence record 266233 | Addgene NGS Result
GCCTGCCTCCAGGCCTCAATATTGGCCATTAGCCATATTATTCATTGGTTATATAGCATAAATCAATATT
GGCTATTGGCCATTGCATACGTTGTATCTATATCATAATATGTACATTTATATTGGCTCATGTCCAATAT
GACCGCCATGTTGGCATTGATTATTGACTAGTTATTAATAGTAATCAATTACGGGGTCATTAGTTCATAG
CCCATATATGGAGTTCCGCGTTACATAACTTACGGTAAATGGCCCGCCTGGCTGACCGCCCAACGACCCC
CGCCCATTGACGTCAATAATGACGTATGTTCCCATAGTAACGCCAATAGGGACTTTCCATTGACGTCAAT
GGGTGGAGTATTTACGGTAAACTGCCCACTTGGCAGTACATCAAGTGTATCATATGCCAAGTCCGCCCCC
TATTGACGTCAATGACGGTAAATGGCCCGCCTGGCATTATGCCCAGTACATGACCTTACGGGACTTTCCT
ACTTGGCAGTACATCTACGTATTAGTCATCGCTATTACCATGGTGATGCGGTTTTGGCAGTACACCAATG
GGCGTGGATAGCGGTTTGACTCACGGGGATTTCCAAGTCTCCACCCCATTGACGTCAATGGGAGTTTGTT
TTGGCACCAAAATCAACGGGACTTTCCAAAATGTCGTAATAACCCCGCCCCGTTGACGCAAATGGGCGGT
AGGCGTGTACGGTGGGAGGTCTATATAAGCAGAGCTCGTTTAGTGAACCGTCAGATCACTAGAAGCTTTA
TTGCGGTAGTTTATCACAGTTAAATTGCTAACGCAGTCAGTGCTTCTGACACAACAGTCTCGAACTTAAG
CTGCAGAAGTTGGTCGTGAGGCACTGGGCAGGTAAGTATCAAGGTTACAAGACAGGTTTAAGGAGACCAA
TAGAAACTGGGCTTGTCGAGACAGAGAAGACTCTTGCGTTTCTGATAGGCACCTATTGGTCTTACTGACA
TCCACTTTGCCTTTCTCTCCACAGGTGTCCACTCCCAGGCCACCATGGATCCCAATGAGAAGAGGGACCA
TATGGTACTGCTCGAATTCGTGACTGCAGCAGGCATTACCCTTGGGATGGATGAACTTTATAAGGGGAGT
CCTGGCGGTGGATCCGGAGGCTCTGGGAGCTCTGCCAGCGGTGGCAGCACCTCCGGAGTGCAGGTGGAAA
CCATCTCCCCAGGAGACGGGCGCACCTTCCCCAAGCGCGGCCAGACCTGCGTGGTGCACTACACCGGGAT
GCTTGAAGATGGAAAGAAATTTGATTCCTCCCGGGACAGAAACAAGCCCTTTAAGTTTATGCTAGGCAAG
CAGGAGGTGATCCGAGGCTGGGAAGAAGGGGTTGCCCAGATGAGTGTGGGTCAGAGAGCCAAACTGACTA
TATCTCCAGATTATGCCTATGGTGCCACTGGGCACCCAGGCATCATCCCACCACATGCCACTCTCGTCTT
CGATGTGGAGCTTCTAAAACTGGAATAAGAATTCAGATCCGCCCCTCTCCCTCCCCCCCCCCTAACGTTA
CTGGCCGAAGCCGCTTGGAATAAGGCCGGTGTGCGTTTGTCTATATGTTATTTTCCACCATATTGCCGTC
TTTTGGCAATGTGAGGGCCCGGAAACCTGGCCCTGTCTTCTTGACGAGCATTCCTAGGGGTCTTTCCCCT
CTCGCCAAAGGAATGCAAGGTCTGTTGAATGTCGTGAAGGAAGCAGTTCCTCTGGTAGCTTCTTGAAGAC
AAACAACGTCTGTAGCGACCCTTTGCAGGCAGCGGAACCCCCCACCTGGCGACAGGTGCCTCTGCGGCCA
AAAGCCACGTGTATAAGATACACCTGCAAAGGCGGCACAACCCCAGTGCCACGTTGTGAGTTGGATAGTT
GTGGAAAGAGTCAAATGGCTCTCCTCAAGCGTATTCAACAAGGGGCTGAAGGATGCCCAGAAGGTACCCC
ATTGTATGGGATCTGATCTGGGGCCTCGGTACACATGCTTTACATGTGTTTAGTCGAGGTTAAAAAAACG
TCTAGGCCCCCCGAACCACGGGGACGTGGTTTTCCTTTGAAAAACACGATGATAATATGGCCACAACCAT
GGTGAGCAAGGGCGAGGAGGATAACATGGCCATCATCAAGGAGTTCATGCGCTTCAAGGTGCACATGGAG
GGCTCCGTGAACGGCCACGAGTTCGAGATCGAGGGCGAGGGCGAGGGCCGCCCCTACGAGGGCACCCAGA
CCGCCAAGCTGAAGGTGACCAAGGGTGGCCCCCTGCCCTTCGCCTGGGACATCCTGTCCCCTCAGTTCAT
GTACGGCTCCAAGGCCTACGTGAAGCACCCCGCCGACATCCCCGACTACTTGAAGCTGTCCTTCCCCGAG
GGCTTCAAGTGGGAGCGCGTGATGAACTTCGAGGACGGCGGCGTGGTGACCGTGACCCAGGACTCCTCCC
TGCAGGACGGCGAGTTCATCTACAAGGTGAAGCTGCGCGGCACCAACTTCCCCTCCGACGGCCCCGTAAT
GCAGAAGAAGACCATGGGCTGGGAGGCCTCCTCCGAGCGGATGTACCCCGAGGACGGCGCCCTGAAGGGC
GAGATCAAGCAGAGGCTGAAGCTGAAGGACGGCGGCCACTACGACGCTGAGGTCAAGACCACCTACAAGG
CCAAGAAGCCCGTGCAGCTGCCCGGCGCCTACAACGTCAACATCAAGTTGGACATCACCTCCCACAACGA
GGACTACACCATCGTGGAACAGTACGAACGCGCCGAGGGCCGCCACTCCACCGGCGGCATGGACGAGCTG
TACAAGTAAACCGGTGCTCGAGGTACCGATGAATAGCTAAGGTCGAGGCCGCAGGTAAGTATCAAGGTTA
CAAGACAGGTTTAAGGAGACCAATAGAAACTGGGCTTGTCGAGACAGAGAAGACTCTTGCGTTTCTGATA
GGCACCTATTGGTCTTACTGACATCCACTTTGCCTTTCTCTCCACAGGTGTCGACAATCAACCTCTGGAT
TACAAAATTTGTGAAAGATTGACTGGTATTCTTAACTATGTTGCTCCTTTTACGCTATGTGGATACGCTG
CTTTAATGCCTTTGTATCATGCTATTGCTTCCCGTATGGCTTTCATTTTCTCCTCCTTGTATAAATCCTG
GTTGCTGTCTCTTTATGAGGAGTTGTGGCCCGTTGTCAGGCAACGTGGCGTGGTGTGCACTGTGTTTGCT
GACGCAACCCCCACTGGTTGGGGCATTGCCACCACCTGTCAGCTCCTTTCCGGGACTTTCGCTTTCCCCC
TCCCTATTGCCACGGCGGAACTCATCGCCGCCTGCCTTGCCCGCTGCTGGACAGGGGCTCGGCTGTTGGG
CACTGACAATTCCGTGGTGTTGTCGGGGAAGCTGACGTCCTTTCCATGGCTGCTCGCCTGTGTTGCCACC
TGGATTCTGCGCGGGACGTCCTTCTGCTACGTCCCTTCGGCCCTCAATCCAGCGGACCTTCCTTCCCGCG
GCCTGCTGCCGGCTCTGCGGCCTCTTCCGCGTCTTCGCCTTCGCCCTCAGACGAGTCGGATCTCCCTTTG
GGCCGCCTCCCCGCCTGGAATTCGAGCTCGGTACGATCAGCCTCGACTGTGCCTTCTAGTTGCCAGCCAT
CTGTTGTTTGCCCCTCCCCCGTGCCTTCCTTGACCCTGGAAGGTGCCACTCCCACTGTCCTTTCCTAATA
AAATGAGGAAATTGCATCGCATTGTCTGAGTAGGTGTCATTCTATTCTGGGGGGTGGGGTGGGGCAGGAC
AGCAAGGGGGAGGATTGGGAAGACAATAGCCCAGCTTTTGTTCCCTTTAGTGAGGGTTAATTGCGCGCTT
GGCGTAATCATGGTCATAGCTGTTTCCTGTGTGAAATTGTTATCCGCTAATTCACTCCTCAGGTGCAGGC
TGCCTATCAGAAGGTGGTGGCTGGTGTGGCCAATGCCCTGGCTCACAAATACCACTGAGATCTTTTTCCC
TCTGCCAAAAATTATGGGGACATCATGAAGCCCCTTGAGCATCTGACTTCTGGCTAATAAAGGAAATTTA
TTTTCATTGCAATAGTGTGTTGGAATTTTTTGTGTCTCTCACTCGGAAGGACATATGGGAGGGCAAATCA
TTTAAAACATCAGAATGAGTATTTGGTTTAGAGTTTGGCAACATATGCCCATATGCTGGCTGCCATGAAC
AAAGGTTGGCTATAAAGAGGTCATCAGTATATGAAACAGCCCCCTGCTGTCCATTCCTTATTCCATAGAA
AAGCCTTGACTTGAGGTTAGATTTTTTTTATATTTTGTTTTGTGTTATTTTTTTCTTTAACATCCCTAAA
ATTTTCCTTACATGTTTTACTAGCCAGATTTTTCCTCCTCTCCTGACTACTCCCAGTCATAGCTGTCCCT
CTTCTCTTATGGAGATCGGCCGGCCGCCGGCGTCGACGCGCGCGGCCGCGGCGCGCCGTTGCTGGCGTTT
TTCCATAGGCTCCGCCCCCCTGACGAGCATCACAAAAATCGACGCTCAAGTCAGAGGTGGCGAAACCCGA
CAGGACTATAAAGATACCAGGCGTTTCCCCCTGGAAGCTCCCTCGTGCGCTCTCCTGTTCCGACCCTGCC
GCTTACCGGATACCTGTCCGCCTTTCTCCCTTCGGGAAGCGTGGCGCTTTCTCATAGCTCACGCTGTAGG
TATCTCAGTTCGGTGTAGGTCGTTCGCTCCAAGCTGGGCTGTGTGCACGAACCCCCCGTTCAGCCCGACC
GCTGCGCCTTATCCGGTAACTATCGTCTTGAGTCCAACCCGGTAAGACACGACTTATCGCCACTGGCAGC
AGCCACTGGTAACAGGATTAGCAGAGCGAGGTATGTAGGCGGTGCTACAGAGTTCTTGAAGTGGTGGCCT
AACTACGGCTACACTAGAAGAACAGTATTTGGTATCTGCGCTCTGCTGAAGCCAGTTACCTTCGGAAAAA
GAGTTGGTAGCTCTTGATCCGGCAAACAAACCACCGCTGGTAGCGGTGGTTTTTTTGTTTGCAAGCAGCA
GATTACGCGCAGAAAAAAAGGATCTCAAGAAGATCCTTTGATCTTTTCTACGGGGTCTGACGCTCAGTGG
AACGAAAACTCACGTTAAGGGATTTTGGTCATGAGATTATCAAAAAGGATCTTCACCTAGATCCTTTTAA
ATTAAAAATGAAGTTTTAAATCAATCTAAAGTATATATGAGTAAACTTGGTCTGACAGTTACCAATGCTT
AATCAGTGAGGCACCTATCTCAGCGATCTGTCTATTTCGTTCATCCATAGTTGCCTGACTCCCCGTCGTG
TAGATAACTACGATACGGGAGGGCTTACCATCTGGCCCCAGTGCTGCAATGATACCGCGAGACCCACGCT
CACCGGCTCCAGATTTATCAGCAATAAACCAGCCAGCCGGAAGGGCCGAGCGCAGAAGTGGTCCTGCAAC
TTTATCCGCCTCCATCCAGTCTATTAATTGTTGCCGGGAAGCTAGAGTAAGTAGTTCGCCAGTTAATAGT
TTGCGCAACGTTGTTGCCATTGCTACAGGCATCGTGGTGTCACGCTCGTCGTTTGGTATGGCTTCATTCA
GCTCCGGTTCCCAACGATCAAGGCGAGTTACATGATCCCCCATGTTGTGCAAAAAAGCGGTTAGCTCCTT
CGGTCCTCCGATCGTTGTCAGAAGTAAGTTGGCCGCAGTGTTATCACTCATGGTTATGGCAGCACTGCAT
AATTCTCTTACTGTCATGCCATCCGTAAGATGCTTTTCTGTGACTGGTGAGTACTCAACCAAGTCATTCT
GAGAATAGTGTATGCGGCGACCGAGTTGCTCTTGCCCGGCGTCAATACGGGATAATACCGCGCCACATAG
CAGAACTTTAAAAGTGCTCATCATTGGAAAACGTTCTTCGGGGCGAAAACTCTCAAGGATCTTACCGCTG
TTGAGATCCAGTTCGATGTAACCCACTCGTGCACCCAACTGATCTTCAGCATCTTTTACTTTCACCAGCG
TTTCTGGGTGAGCAAAAACAGGAAGGCAAAATGCCGCAAAAAAGGGAATAAGGGCGACACGGAAATGTTG
AATACTCATACTCTTCCTTTTTCAATATTATTGAAGCATTTATCAGGGTTATTGTCTCATGAGCGGATAC
ATATTTGAATGTATTTAGAAAAATAAACAAATAGGGGTTCCGCGCACATTTCCCCGAAAAGTGCCACCTG
ACGTCTAAGAAACCATTATTATCATGACATTAACCTATAAAAATAGGCGTATCACGAGGCCCTTTCGTCT
ACGCGCGCGCCGGCGGCGCGCCGTCGACGGCCGGCCGCGGCCGC
Features (pLannotate 1.2.2; 17 found; start..end, strand, type, name):
    155..532     +  enhancer       CMV enhancer: human cytomegalovirus immediate early enhancer
    534..733     +  promoter       CMV promoter: human cytomegalovirus (CMV) immediate early promoter
    872..1004    +  intron         chimeric intron: chimera between introns from human β-globin and immunoglobulin heavy chain genes
   1028..1114    +  CDS            GFPxm181uv (fragment): GFPxm181uv is a basic (constitutively fluorescent) long stokes shift fluorescent protein published in 2006, derived from Aequorea macrodactyla.
   1175..1495    +  CDS            DmrB: F36V mutant of FK506-binding protein FKBP12 binds synthetic ligands that do not bind wild-type FKBP
   1512..2098    +  misc_feature   IRES2: internal ribosome entry site (IRES) of the encephalomyocarditis virus (EMCV)
   2099..2806    +  CDS            mCherry: mCherry is a basic (constitutively fluorescent) red fluorescent protein published in 2004, derived from Discosoma sp.. It is reported to be a very rapidly-maturing monomer with low acid sensitivity.
   2855..2987    +  intron         chimeric intron: chimera between introns from human β-globin and immunoglobulin heavy chain genes
   2996..3584    +  misc_feature   WPRE: woodchuck hepatitis virus posttranscriptional regulatory element
   3588..3604    +  misc_feature   MCS (fragment): pUC18/19 multiple cloning site
   3617..3728    +  polyA_signal   bGH poly(A) signal: bovine growth hormone polyadenylation signal
   3824..3842    -  promoter       T3 promoter: promoter for bacteriophage T3 RNA polymerase
   3901..3975    +  CDS            HBB (fragment): HBB_PONPY - Experimental evidence at transcript level: Swiss-Prot protein existence level 2. Involved in oxygen transport from the lung to the various peripheral tissues. From Pongo pygmaeus (Bornean orangutan).
   4046..4101    +  polyA_signal   β-globin poly(A) signal: rabbit β-globin polyadenylation signal (Gil and Proudfoot, 1987)
   4480..5068    -  rep_origin     ori: high-copy-number ColE1/pMB1/pBR322/pUC origin of replication
   5239..6099    -  CDS            AmpR: β-lactamase; bla; confers resistance to ampicillin, carbenicillin, and related antibiotics
   6100..6204    -  promoter       AmpR promoter: bla
