[The description below was written by a language model from this plasmid's Addgene catalogue record and pLannotate feature annotations shown in this document.]
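Description:
pRDAX-441 N-Tag Venus210[2] L20 FKBP mCherry is a custom-built mammalian expression plasmid of about 6.3 kb designed as a protein–protein interaction assay vector for bimolecular or trimolecular fluorescence complementation (BiFC/TriFC). It is maintained in E. coli through a high-copy ColE1/pUC-type origin and selected with ampicillin via the β-lactamase gene and its own promoter.

The expression unit is driven by the human CMV immediate-early enhancer and promoter, followed by a chimeric β-globin/immunoglobulin intron that promotes efficient processing of the transcript. The first open reading frame begins with a short GFP-family fragment of under 90 bp. The annotation tool matched it to an Aequorea-derived protein, but judging by the plasmid name it is most likely the small C-terminal Venus piece produced by splitting at residue 210. After a gap consistent with the "L20" linker in the name, this fragment is joined to the N-terminus of FKBP. The catalogue lists the insert as mouse FKBP, whereas the automated annotation matched this region to DmrB, the F36V variant of FKBP12, so the exact variant should be checked against the sequence.

Downstream, an EMCV IRES directs translation of mCherry from the same mRNA, giving a constitutive red signal that marks transfected cells and can normalise the complementation readout. A second chimeric intron, a WPRE, and bGH and rabbit β-globin polyadenylation signals complete the cassette.

The non-fluorescent Venus fragment regains fluorescence only when brought close to its complementary fragment(s) on partner proteins. This FKBP fusion therefore probably serves as one half of a defined interaction pair, although the record does not name the partner construct.
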