Addgene plasmid #129981: pRDAX-441 N-Tag Venus210[2] L20 FKBP mCherry
Purpose: PPI (BiFC/TriFC) assay vector
Depositing lab: Gary Lewin. Depositing organization: Max-Delbrueck-Centrum fuer Molekulare Medizin (MDC).
Backbone
  Vector backbone: custom built
  Vector type: Mammalian Expression
Growth in bacteria
  Bacterial resistance: Ampicillin, 100 μg/mL
  Growth temperature: 37°C
  Growth strain: DH5alpha
  Copy number: High Copy
Gene/Insert
  Gene/Insert name: FKBP
  Species: M. musculus (mouse)
  Cloning method: Restriction Enzyme; 5′ cloning site unknown (unknown if destroyed); 3′ cloning site unknown (unknown if destroyed)
Terms and licenses: Academic/Nonprofit Terms; Industry Terms: Not Available to Industry
How to cite: pRDAX-441 N-Tag Venus210[2] L20 FKBP mCherry was a gift from Gary Lewin (Addgene plasmid # 129981 ; http://n2t.net/addgene:129981 ; RRID:Addgene_129981)
